Addgene plasmid #176203: CAG.INBox-mCherry-INBox-eDHFR
Purpose: Double INBox (INCENP 819-918) recruitment responsible for targeted Aurora B activation and recruitment using TMP-Halo dimerization system
Depositing lab: Michael Lampson. Depositing organization: University of Pennsylvania. Publication: Tension promotes kinetochore-microtubule release by Aurora B kinase. Chen GY, Renda F, Zhang H, Gokden A, Wu DZ, Chenoweth DM, Khodjakov A, Lampson MA. J Cell Biol. 2021 Jun 7;220(6). pii: 212027. doi: 10.1083/jcb.202007030. PubMed 33904910.
Backbone
  Vector backbone: pEM791
  Vector type: Mammalian Expression
  Selectable markers: Puromycin
Growth in bacteria
  Bacterial resistance: Ampicillin, 100 μg/mL
  Growth temperature: 37°C
  Growth strain: DH5alpha
  Copy number: High Copy
Gene/Insert
  Gene/Insert name: INBox-mCherry-INBox-eDHFR (alt name: 2xINBox)
  Species: H. sapiens (human)
Terms and licenses: Academic/Nonprofit Terms; Industry Terms: Not Available to Industry
Depositor comments: Please note that there are minor differences between the Addgene NGS result and the depositor's sequence. These differences do not alter plasmid function.
How to cite: CAG.INBox-mCherry-INBox-eDHFR was a gift from Michael Lampson (Addgene plasmid # 176203 ; http://n2t.net/addgene:176203 ; RRID:Addgene_176203)
