[The description below was written by a language model from this plasmid's Addgene catalogue record and pLannotate feature annotations shown in this document.]
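Description:
CAG.INBox-mCherry-INBox-eDHFR is a mammalian expression plasmid built on the pEM791 backbone. It is propagated in E. coli through a high-copy ColE1/pUC-type origin with ampicillin selection (AmpR), and it carries a puromycin N-acetyltransferase gene for selection in mammalian cells. The puromycin coding sequence sits immediately downstream of a lox2272 site with no annotated promoter in front of it, and a loxP site lies beyond the expression cassette. This pair of incompatible lox sites is consistent with Cre recombinase-mediated cassette exchange into a pre-engineered genomic landing site that would supply the promoter for the marker, although the record does not state this explicitly.

The payload is driven by the CAG promoter, made up of the CMV immediate-early enhancer, the chicken β-actin promoter and a chimeric β-actin/β-globin intron. It terminates in a rabbit β-globin polyadenylation signal. The open reading frame encodes a single fusion protein with two copies of the human INCENP IN-box (residues 819–918, the C-terminal region that binds and activates Aurora B kinase) flanking the red fluorescent protein mCherry, followed by E. coli dihydrofolate reductase (eDHFR).

The eDHFR module binds trimethoprim, so a TMP–Halo ligand chemical dimerizer can tether the fusion to a Halo-tagged anchor protein placed at a chosen cellular location. This brings the double IN-box, and with it active Aurora B, to that site, while mCherry allows recruitment to be followed by imaging. The associated work concerned Aurora B regulation of kinetochore–microtubule attachments. The depositor notes minor sequence differences from the sequencing result that do not affect function.
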