Features (pLannotate 1.2.2; 26 found; start..end, strand, type, name):
      1..304     +  enhancer       CMV enhancer: human cytomegalovirus immediate early enhancer
    306..583     +  promoter       chicken β-actin promoter: No description available
    584..1600    +  intron         chimeric intron: chimera between introns from chicken β-actin and rabbit β-globin
   1661..1984    +  CDS            INCENP (fragment): INCE_HUMAN - Experimental evidence at protein level: Swiss-Prot protein existence level 1. Component of the chromosomal passenger complex (CPC), a complex that acts as a key regulator of mitosis. The CPC complex has essential functions at the centromere in ensuring correct chromosome alignment and segregation and is required for chromatin-induced microtubule stabilization and spindle assembly. Acts as a scaffold regulating CPC localization and activity. The C-terminus associates with AURKB or AURKC, the N-terminus associated with BIRC5/survivin and CDCA8/borealin tethers the CPC to the inner c
   2006..2713    +  CDS            mCherry: mCherry is a basic (constitutively fluorescent) red fluorescent protein published in 2004, derived from Discosoma sp.. It is reported to be a very rapidly-maturing monomer with low acid sensitivity.
   2711..3019    +  CDS            INCENP (fragment): INCE_HUMAN - Experimental evidence at protein level: Swiss-Prot protein existence level 1. Component of the chromosomal passenger complex (CPC), a complex that acts as a key regulator of mitosis. The CPC complex has essential functions at the centromere in ensuring correct chromosome alignment and segregation and is required for chromatin-induced microtubule stabilization and spindle assembly. Acts as a scaffold regulating CPC localization and activity. The C-terminus associates with AURKB or AURKC, the N-terminus associated with BIRC5/survivin and CDCA8/borealin tethers the CPC to the inner c
   3047..3520    +  CDS            ecDHFR: E. coli dihydrofolate reductase; folA
   3574..3651    +  CDS            HBB (fragment): HBB_PONPY - Experimental evidence at transcript level: Swiss-Prot protein existence level 2. Involved in oxygen transport from the lung to the various peripheral tissues. From Pongo pygmaeus (Bornean orangutan).
   3722..3777    +  polyA_signal   β-globin poly(A) signal: rabbit β-globin polyadenylation signal (Gil and Proudfoot, 1987)
   4141..4174    -  protein_bind   loxP: Cre-mediated recombination occurs in the 8-bp core sequence (GCATACAT). Cre recombinase
   4187..4308    +  polyA_signal   SV40 poly(A) signal: SV40 polyadenylation signal
   4327..4345    -  promoter       T3 promoter: promoter for bacteriophage T3 RNA polymerase
   4390..4406    -  protein_bind   lac operator: The lac repressor binds to the lac operator to inhibit transcription in E. coli. This inhibition can be relieved by adding lactose or isopropyl-β-D-thiogalactopyranoside (IPTG). lac repressor encoded by lacI
   4414..4444    -  promoter       lac promoter: promoter for the E. coli lac operon
   4459..4480    -  protein_bind   CAP binding site: CAP binding activates transcription in the presence of cAMP. E. coli catabolite activator protein
   4493..4585    -  CDS            lacI (fragment): lac repressor; lacI; The lac repressor binds to the lac operator to inhibit transcription in E. coli. This inhibition can be relieved by adding lactose or isopropyl-β-D-thiogalactopyranoside (IPTG).
   4768..5356    -  rep_origin     ori: high-copy-number ColE1/pMB1/pBR322/pUC origin of replication
   5527..6387    -  CDS            AmpR: β-lactamase; bla; confers resistance to ampicillin, carbenicillin, and related antibiotics
   6388..6492    -  promoter       AmpR promoter: bla
   6565..6613    +  polyA_signal   HSV TK poly(A) signal: herpes simplex virus thymidine kinase polyadenylation signal (Cole and Stacy, 1985)
   6704..6720    -  polyA_signal   bGH poly(A) signal (fragment): bovine growth hormone polyadenylation signal
   6825..6858    -  protein_bind   lox2272: Cre-mediated recombination occurs in the 8-bp core sequence (GGATACTT). lox2272 sites are compatible with each other, but incompatible with loxP or loxN sites (Lee and Saito, 1988). Cre recombinase
   6863..7462    +  CDS            PuroR: puromycin N-acetyltransferase; pac from Streptomyces alboniger; confers resistance to puromycin
   7512..7577    +  CDS            dmpM (fragment): DMPM_STRAD - Protein inferred from homology: Swiss-Prot protein existence level 3. From Streptomyces alboniger.
   7604..7715    +  polyA_signal   bGH poly(A) signal: bovine growth hormone polyadenylation signal
   7798..7859    +  enhancer       CMV enhancer (fragment): human cytomegalovirus immediate early enhancer
>Addgene plasmid #176203 | CAG.INBox-mCherry-INBox-eDHFR | addgene full sequence | sequence record 354406 | Addgene NGS Result
CGTTACATAACTTACGGTAAATGGCCCGCCTGGCTGACCGCCCAACGACCCCCGCCCATTGACGTCAATA
ATGACGTATGTTCCCATAGTAACGCCAATAGGGACTTTCCATTGACGTCAATGGGTGGAGTATTTACGGT
AAACTGCCCACTTGGCAGTACATCAAGTGTATCATATGCCAAGTACGCCCCCTATTGACGTCAATGACGG
TAAATGGCCCGCCTGGCATTATGCCCAGTACATGACCTTATGGGACTTTCCTACTTGGCAGTACATCTAC
GTATTAGTCATCGCTATTACCATGGTCGAGGTGAGCCCCACGTTCTGCTTCACTCTCCCCATCTCCCCCC
CCTCCCCACCCCCAATTTTGTATTTATTTATTTTTTAATTATTTTGTGCAGCGATGGGGGCGGGGGGGGG
GGGGGGGCGCGCGCCRGGSGGGGSGGGGSGGGGSGRGGGGSGGGGSGGGGCGAGGCGGAGAGGTGCGGCG
GCAGCCAATCAGAGCGGCGCGCTCCGAAAGTTTCCTTTTATGGCGAGGCGGCGGCGGCGGCGGCCCTATA
AAAAGCGAAGCGCGCGGCGGGCGGGAGTCGCTGCGCGCTGCCTTCGCCCCGTGCCCCGCTCCGCCGCCGC
CTCGCGCCGCCCGCCCCGGCTCTGACTGACCGCGTTACTCCCACAGGTGAGCGGGCGGGACGGCCCTTCT
CCTCCGGGCTGTAATTAGCGCTTGGTTTAATGACGGCTTGTTTCTTTTCTGTGGCTGCGTGAAAGCCTTG
AGGGGCTCCGGGAGGGCCCTTTGTGCGGGGGGAGCGGCTCGGGGGGTGCGTGCGTGTGTGTGTGCGTGGG
GAGCGCCGCGTGCGGCTCCGCGCTGCCCGGCGGCTGTGAGCGCTGCGGGCGCGGCGCGGGGCTTTGTGCG
CTCCGCAGTGTGCGCGAGGGGAGCGCGGCCGGGGGCGGTGCCCCGCGGTGCGGGGGGGGCTGCGAGGGGA
ACAAAGGCTGCGTGCGGGGTGTGTGCGTGGGGGGGTGAGCAGGGGGTGTGGGCGCGTCGGTCGGGCTGCA
ACCCCCCCTGCACCCCCCTCCCCGAGTTGCTGAGCACGGCCCGGCTTCGGGTGCGGGGCTCCGTACGGGG
CGTGGCGCGGGGCTCGCCGTGCCGGGCGGGGGGTGGCGGCAGGTGGGGGTGCCGGGCGGGGCGGGGCCGC
CTCGGGCCGGGGAGGGCTCGGGGGAGGGGCGCGGCGGCCCCCGGAGCGCCGGCGGCTGTCGAGGCGCGGC
GAGCCGCAGCCATTGCCTTTTATGGTAATCGTGCGAGAGGGCGCAGGGACTTCCTTTGTCCCAAATCTGT
GCGGAGCCGAAATCTGGGAGGCGCCGCCGCACCCCCTCTAGCGGGCGCGGGGCGAAGCGGTGCGGCGCCG
GCAGGAAGGAAATGGGCGGGGAGGGCCTTCGTGCGTCGCCGCGCCGCCGTCCCCTTCTCCCTCTCCAGCC
TCGGGGCTGTCCGCGGGGGGACGGCTGCCTTCGGGGGGGACGGGGCAGGGCGGGGTTCGGCTTCTGGCGT
GTGACCGGCGGCTCTAGAGCCTCTGCTAACCATGTTCATGCCTTCTTCTTTTTCCTACAGCTCCTGGGCA
ACGTGCTGGTTATTGTGCTGTCTCATCATTTTGGCAAAGAATTGCTCGACCACCGGCGCGCCACCGGCAC
CATGCCAGATAACTACGGGATGGATCTGAATAGCGACGACTCCACCGATGATGAGGCCCATCCCCGGAAG
CCCATCCCCACCTGGGCCCGAGGCACCCCGCTCAGCCAGGCTATCATTCACCAGTACTACCACCCACCGA
ACCTTCTGGAGCTCTTTGGAACCATTCTCCCACTGGACTTGGAGGATATCTTCAAGAAGAGCAAGCCCCG
CTATCACAAGCGCACCAGCTCTGCTGTCTGGAACTCACCGCCCCTGCAGGGCGCCAGGGTCCCCAGCAGC
CTGGCCTACAGCCTGAAGAAGCACGGATCCGGATCCCCGGTCACCATGGTGAGCAAGGGCGAGGAGGATA
ACATGGCCATCATCAAGGAGTTCATGCGCTTCAAGGTGCACATGGAGGGCTCCGTGAACGGCCACGAGTT
CGAGATCGAGGGCGAGGGCGAGGGCCGCCCCTACGAGGGCACCCAGACCGCCAAGCTGAAGGTGACCAAG
GGTGGCCCCCTGCCCTTCGCCTGGGACATCCTGTCCCCTCAGTTCATGTACGGCTCCAAGGCCTACGTGA
AGCACCCCGCCGACATCCCCGACTACTTGAAGCTGTCCTTCCCCGAGGGCTTCAAGTGGGAGCGCGTGAT
GAACTTCGAGGACGGCGGCGTGGTGACCGTGACCCAGGACTCCTCCCTGCAGGACGGCGAGTTCATCTAC
AAGGTGAAGCTGCGCGGCACCAACTTCCCCTCCGACGGCCCCGTAATGCAGAAGAAGACCATGGGCTGGG
AGGCCTCCTCCGAGCGGATGTACCCCGAGGACGGCGCCCTGAAGGGCGAGATCAAGCAGAGGCTGAAGCT
GAAGGACGGCGGCCACTACGACGCTGAGGTCAAGACCACCTACAAGGCCAAGAAGCCCGTGCAGCTGCCC
GGCGCCTACAACGTCAACATCAAGTTGGACATCACCTCCCACAACGAGGACTACACCATCGTGGAACAGT
ACGAACGCGCCGAGGGCCGCCACTCCACCGGCGGCATGGACGAGCTGTATAAGGGTACCCCAGATAACTA
CGGGATGGATCTGAATAGCGACGACTCCACCGATGATGAGGCCCATCCCCGGAAGCCCATCCCCACCTGG
GCCCGAGGCACCCCGCTCAGCCAGGCTATCATTCACCAGTACTACCACCCACCGAACCTTCTGGAGCTCT
TTGGAACCATTCTCCCACTGGACTTGGAGGATATCTTCAAGAAGAGCAAGCCCCGCTATCACAAGCGCAC
CAGCTCTGCTGTCTGGAACTCACCGCCCCTGCAGGGCGCCAGGGTCCCCAGCAGCCTGGCCTACAGCCTG
AAGAAGCACGGATCCACCGGATCCCTGGAGTCTAGAATCAGTCTGATTGCGGCGTTAGCGGTAGATCGCG
TTATCGGCATGGAAAACGCCATGCCGTGGAACCTGCCTGCCGATCTCGCCTGGTTTAAACGCAACACCTT
AAATAAACCCGTGATTATGGGCCGCCATACCTGGGAATCAATCGGTCGTCCGTTGCCAGGACGCAAAAAT
ATTATCCTCAGCAGTCAACCGGGTACGGACGATCGCGTAACGTGGGTGAAGTCGGTGGATGAAGCCATCG
CGGCGTGTGGTGACGTACCAGAAATCATGGTGATTGGCGGCGGTCGCGTTTATGAACAGTTCTTGCCAAA
AGCGCAAAAACTGTATCTGACGCATATCGACGCAGAAGTGGAAGGCGACACCCATTTCCCGGATTACGAG
CCGGATGACTGGGAATCGGTATTCAGCGAATTCCACGATGCTGATGCGCAGAACTCTCACAGCTATTGCT
TTGAGATTCTGGAGCGGCGGGAACAAAAACTCATCTCAGAAGAGGATCTTTAATTAAGCGCTCGAGGCGG
CCGCAATTCACTCCTCAGGTGCAGGCTGCCTATCAGAAGGTGGTGGCTGGTGTGGCCAATGCCCTGGCTC
ACAAATACCACTGAGATCTTTTTCCCTCTGCCAAAAATTATGGGGACATCATGAAGCCCCTTGAGCATCT
GACTTCTGGCTAATAAAGGAAATTTATTTTCATTGCAATAGTGTGTTGGAATTTTTTGTGTCTCTCACTC
GGAAGGACATATGGGAGGGCAAATCATTTAAAACATCAGAATGAGTATTTGGTTTAGAGTTTGGCAACAT
ATGCCCATATGCTGGCTGCCATGAACAAAGGTTGGCTATAAAGAGGTCATCAGTATATGAAACAGCCCCC
TGCTGTCCATTCCTTATTCCATAGAAAAGCCTTGACTTGAGGTTAGATTTTTTTTATATTTTGTTTTGTG
TTATTTTTTTCTTTAACATCCCTAAAATTTTCCTTACATGTTTTACTAGCCAGATTTTTCCTCCTCTCCT
GACTACTCCCAGTCATAGCTGTCCCTCTTCTCTTATGGAGATCCCTCGACCTGCACCGTCGAGCTAGCAT
ATGGATCCATATAACTTCGTATAATGTATGCTATACGAAGTTATTACGATACCGTCAACTTGTTTATTGC
AGCTTATAATGGTTACAAATAAAGCAATAGCATCACAAATTTCACAAATAAAGCATTTTTTTCACTGCAT
TCTAGTTGTGGTTTGTCCAAACTCATCAATGTATCTTAGGTACCCAGCTTTTGTTCCCTTTAGTGAGGGT
TAATTGCGCGCTTGGCGTAATCATGGTCATAGCTGTTTCCTGTGTGAAATTGTTATCCGCTCACAATTCC
ACACAACATACGAGCCGGAAGCATAAAGTGTAAAGCCTGGGGTGCCTAATGAGTGAGCTAACTCACATTA
ATTGCGTTGCGCTCACTGCCCGCTTTCCAGTCGGGAAACCTGTCGTGCCAGCTGCATTAATGAATCGGCC
AACGCGCGGGGAGAGGCGGTTTGCGTATTGGGCGCTCTTCCGCTTCCTCGCTCACTGACTCGCTGCGCTC
GGTCGTTCGGCTGCGGCGAGCGGTATCAGCTCACTCAAAGGCGGTAATACGGTTATCCACAGAATCAGGG
GATAACGCAGGAAAGAACATGTGAGCAAAAGGCCAGCAAAAGGCCAGGAACCGTAAAAAGGCCGCGTTGC
TGGCGTTTTTCCATAGGCTCCGCCCCCCTGACGAGCATCACAAAAATCGACGCTCAAGTCAGAGGTGGCG
AAACCCGACAGGACTATAAAGATACCAGGCGTTTCCCCCTGGAAGCTCCCTCGTGCGCTCTCCTGTTCCG
ACCCTGCCGCTTACCGGATACCTGTCCGCCTTTCTCCCTTCGGGAAGCGTGGCGCTTTCTCATAGCTCAC
GCTGTAGGTATCTCAGTTCGGTGTAGGTCGTTCGCTCCAAGCTGGGCTGTGTGCACGAACCCCCCGTTCA
GCCCGACCGCTGCGCCTTATCCGGTAACTATCGTCTTGAGTCCAACCCGGTAAGACACGACTTATCGCCA
CTGGCAGCAGCCACTGGTAACAGGATTAGCAGAGCGAGGTATGTAGGCGGTGCTACAGAGTTCTTGAAGT
GGTGGCCTAACTACGGCTACACTAGAAGAACAGTATTTGGTATCTGCGCTCTGCTGAAGCCAGTTACCTT
CGGAAAAAGAGTTGGTAGCTCTTGATCCGGCAAACAAACCACCGCTGGTAGCGGTGGTTTTTTTGTTTGC
AAGCAGCAGATTACGCGCAGAAAAAAAGGATCTCAAGAAGATCCTTTGATCTTTTCTACGGGGTCTGACG
CTCAGTGGAACGAAAACTCACGTTAAGGGATTTTGGTCATGAGATTATCAAAAAGGATCTTCACCTAGAT
CCTTTTAAATTAAAAATGAAGTTTTAAATCAATCTAAAGTATATATGAGTAAACTTGGTCTGACAGTTAC
CAATGCTTAATCAGTGAGGCACCTATCTCAGCGATCTGTCTATTTCGTTCATCCATAGTTGCCTGACTCC
CCGTCGTGTAGATAACTACGATACGGGAGGGCTTACCATCTGGCCCCAGTGCTGCAATGATACCGCGAGA
CCCACGCTCACCGGCTCCAGATTTATCAGCAATAAACCAGCCAGCCGGAAGGGCCGAGCGCAGAAGTGGT
CCTGCAACTTTATCCGCCTCCATCCAGTCTATTAATTGTTGCCGGGAAGCTAGAGTAAGTAGTTCGCCAG
TTAATAGTTTGCGCAACGTTGTTGCCATTGCTACAGGCATCGTGGTGTCACGCTCGTCGTTTGGTATGGC
TTCATTCAGCTCCGGTTCCCAACGATCAAGGCGAGTTACATGATCCCCCATGTTGTGCAAAAAAGCGGTT
AGCTCCTTCGGTCCTCCGATCGTTGTCAGAAGTAAGTTGGCCGCAGTGTTATCACTCATGGTTATGGCAG
CACTGCATAATTCTCTTACTGTCATGCCATCCGTAAGATGCTTTTCTGTGACTGGTGAGTACTCAACCAA
GTCATTCTGAGAATAGTGTATGCGGCGACCGAGTTGCTCTTGCCCGGCGTCAATACGGGATAATACCGCG
CCACATAGCAGAACTTTAAAAGTGCTCATCATTGGAAAACGTTCTTCGGGGCGAAAACTCTCAAGGATCT
TACCGCTGTTGAGATCCAGTTCGATGTAACCCACTCGTGCACCCAACTGATCTTCAGCATCTTTTACTTT
CACCAGCGTTTCTGGGTGAGCAAAAACAGGAAGGCAAAATGCCGCAAAAAAGGGAATAAGGGCGACACGG
AAATGTTGAATACTCATACTCTTCCTTTTTCAATATTATTGAAGCATTTATCAGGGTTATTGTCTCATGA
GCGGATACATATTTGAATGTATTTAGAAAAATAAACAAATAGGGGTTCCGCGCACATTTCCCCGAAAAGT
GCCAAGCTTAATAAACACGGAAGGAGACAATACCGGAAGGAACCCGCGCTATGACGGCAATAAAAAGACA
GAATAAAACGCACGGGTGTTGGGTCGTTTGTTCATAAACGCGGGGTTCGGTCCCAGGGCTGGCACTCTGT
CGATACCCCACCGAGACCCCATTGGGGCCAATACGCCCGCGTTTCTTCCTTTTCCCCACCCCACCCCCCA
AGTTCGGGTGAAGGCCCAGGGCTCGCAGCCAACGTCGGGGCGGCAGGCCCTGCCATAGCCACTGGCCCCG
TGGGTTAGGGACGGGGTCCCCCATTCGAGAATAAATAACTTCGTATAAAGTATCCTATACGAAGTTATCA
CCATGACCGAGTACAAGCCCACGGTGCGCCTCGCCACCCGCGACGACGTCCCCCGGGCCGTACGCACCCT
CGCCGCCGCGTTCGCCGACTACCCCGCCACGCGCCACACCGTCGACCCGGACCGCCACATCGAGCGGGTC
ACCGAGCTGCAAGAACTCTTCCTCACGCGCGTCGGGCTCGACATCGGCAAGGTGTGGGTCGCGGACGACG
GCGCCGCGGTGGCGGTCTGGACCACGCCGGAGAGCGTCGAAGCGGGGGCGGTGTTCGCCGAGATCGGCCC
GCGCATGGCCGAGTTGAGCGGTTCCCGGCTGGCCGCGCAGCAACAGATGGAAGGCCTCCTGGCGCCGCAC
CGGCCCAAGGAGCCCGCGTGGTTCCTGGCCACCGTCGGCGTCTCGCCCGACCACCAGGGCAAGGGTCTGG
GCAGCGCCGTCGTGCTCCCCGGAGTGGAGGCGGCCGAGCGCGCCGGGGTGCCCGCCTTCCTGGAGACCTC
CGCGCCCCGCAACCTCCCCTTCTACGAGCGGCTCGGCTTCACCGTCACCGCCGACGTCGAGGTGCCCGAA
GGACCGCGCACCTGGTGCATGACCCGCAAGCCCGGTGCCTGACGCCCGCCCCACGACCCGCAGCGCCCGA
CCGAAAGGAGCGCACGACCCCATGGCTCCGACCGAAGCCACCCGGGGCGGCCCCGCCGACCCCGCACCCG
CCCCCGAGGCCCACCGACTCTAGAGCTCGCTGATCAGCCTCGACTGTGCCTTCTAGTTGCCAGCCATCTG
TTGTTTGCCCCTCCCCCGTGCCTTCCTTGACCCTGGAAGGTGCCACTCCCACTGTCCTTTCCTAATAAAA
TGAGGAAATTGCATCGCATTGTCTGAGTAGGTGTCATTCTATTCTGGGGGGTGGGGTGGGGCAGGACAGC
AAGGGGGAGGATTGGGAAGACAATAGCACTAGTTATTAATAGTAATCAATTACGGGGTCATTAGTTCATA
GCCCATATATGGAGTTCCG
